>Addgene plasmid #79121 | pHR_SFFV | depositor full sequence | sequence record 148090 | pHR_SFFV sequence 9033 bps
CGATACCGTCGACCTCGAGGGAATTAATTCGAGCTCGGTACCTTTAAGACCAATGACTTACAAGGCAGCT
GTAGATCTTAGCCACTTTTTAAAAGAAAAGGGGGGACTGGAAGGGCTAATTCACTCCCAACGAAGACAAG
ATCTGCTTTTTGCTTGTACTGGGTCTCTCTGGTTAGACCAGATCTGAGCCTGGGAGCTCTCTGGCTAACT
AGGGAACCCACTGCTTAAGCCTCAATAAAGCTTGCCTTGAGTGCTTCAAGTAGTGTGTGCCCGTCTGTTG
TGTGACTCTGGTAACTAGAGATCCCTCAGACCCTTTTAGTCAGTGTGGAAAATCTCTAGCAGCATCTAGA
ATTAATTCCGTGTATTCTATAGTGTCACCTAAATCGTATGTGTATGATACATAAGGTTATGTATTAATTG
TAGCCGCGTTCTAACGACAATATGTACAAGCCTAATTGTGTAGCATCTGGCTTACTGAAGCAGACCCTAT
CATCTCTCTCGTAAACTGCCGTCAGAGTCGGTTTGGTTGGACGAACCTTCTGAGTTTCTGGTAACGCCGT
CCCGCACCCGGAAATGGTCAGCGAACCAATCAGCAGGGTCATCGCTAGCCAGATCCTCTACGCCGGACGC
ATCGTGGCCGGCATCACCGGCGCCACAGGTGCGGTTGCTGGCGCCTATATCGCCGACATCACCGATGGGG
AAGATCGGGCTCGCCACTTCGGGCTCATGAGCGCTTGTTTCGGCGTGGGTATGGTGGCAGGCCCCGTGGC
CGGGGGACTGTTGGGCGCCATCTCCTTGCATGCACCATTCCTTGCGGCGGCGGTGCTCAACGGCCTCAAC
CTACTACTGGGCTGCTTCCTAATGCAGGAGTCGCATAAGGGAGAGCGTCGAATGGTGCACTCTCAGTACA
ATCTGCTCTGATGCCGCATAGTTAAGCCAGCCCCGACACCCGCCAACACCCGCTGACGCGCCCTGACGGG
CTTGTCTGCTCCCGGCATCCGCTTACAGACAAGCTGTGACCGTCTCCGGGAGCTGCATGTGTCAGAGGTT
TTCACCGTCATCACCGAAACGCGCGAGACGAAAGGGCCTCGTGATACGCCTATTTTTATAGGTTAATGTC
ATGATAATAATGGTTTCTTAGACGTCAGGTGGCACTTTTCGGGGAAATGTGCGCGGAACCCCTATTTGTT
TATTTTTCTAAATACATTCAAATATGTATCCGCTCATGAGACAATAACCCTGATAAATGCTTCAATAATA
TTGAAAAAGGAAGAGTATGAGTATTCAACATTTCCGTGTCGCCCTTATTCCCTTTTTTGCGGCATTTTGC
CTTCCTGTTTTTGCTCACCCAGAAACGCTGGTGAAAGTAAAAGATGCTGAAGATCAGTTGGGTGCACGAG
TGGGTTACATCGAACTGGATCTCAACAGCGGTAAGATCCTTGAGAGTTTTCGCCCCGAAGAACGTTTTCC
AATGATGAGCACTTTTAAAGTTCTGCTATGTGGCGCGGTATTATCCCGTATTGACGCCGGGCAAGAGCAA
CTCGGTCGCCGCATACACTATTCTCAGAATGACTTGGTTGAGTACTCACCAGTCACAGAAAAGCATCTTA
CGGATGGCATGACAGTAAGAGAATTATGCAGTGCTGCCATAACCATGAGTGATAACACTGCGGCCAACTT
ACTTCTGACAACGATCGGAGGACCGAAGGAGCTAACCGCTTTTTTGCACAACATGGGGGATCATGTAACT
CGCCTTGATCGTTGGGAACCGGAGCTGAATGAAGCCATACCAAACGACGAGCGTGACACCACGATGCCTG
TAGCAATGGCAACAACGTTGCGCAAACTATTAACTGGCGAACTACTTACTCTAGCTTCCCGGCAACAATT
AATAGACTGGATGGAGGCGGATAAAGTTGCAGGACCACTTCTGCGCTCGGCCCTTCCGGCTGGCTGGTTT
ATTGCTGATAAATCTGGAGCCGGTGAGCGTGGGTCTCGCGGTATCATTGCAGCACTGGGGCCAGATGGTA
AGCCCTCCCGTATCGTAGTTATCTACACGACGGGGAGTCAGGCAACTATGGATGAACGAAATAGACAGAT
CGCTGAGATAGGTGCCTCACTGATTAAGCATTGGTAACTGTCAGACCAAGTTTACTCATATATACTTTAG
ATTGATTTAAAACTTCATTTTTAATTTAAAAGGATCTAGGTGAAGATCCTTTTTGATAATCTCATGACCA
AAATCCCTTAACGTGAGTTTTCGTTCCACTGAGCGTCAGACCCCGTAGAAAAGATCAAAGGATCTTCTTG
AGATCCTTTTTTTCTGCGCGTAATCTGCTGCTTGCAAACAAAAAAACCACCGCTACCAGCGGTGGTTTGT
TTGCCGGATCAAGAGCTACCAACTCTTTTTCCGAAGGTAACTGGCTTCAGCAGAGCGCAGATACCAAATA
CTGTTCTTCTAGTGTAGCCGTAGTTAGGCCACCACTTCAAGAACTCTGTAGCACCGCCTACATACCTCGC
TCTGCTAATCCTGTTACCAGTGGCTGCTGCCAGTGGCGATAAGTCGTGTCTTACCGGGTTGGACTCAAGA
CGATAGTTACCGGATAAGGCGCAGCGGTCGGGCTGAACGGGGGGTTCGTGCACACAGCCCAGCTTGGAGC
GAACGACCTACACCGAACTGAGATACCTACAGCGTGAGCTATGAGAAAGCGCCACGCTTCCCGAAGGGAG
AAAGGCGGACAGGTATCCGGTAAGCGGCAGGGTCGGAACAGGAGAGCGCACGAGGGAGCTTCCAGGGGGA
AACGCCTGGTATCTTTATAGTCCTGTCGGGTTTCGCCACCTCTGACTTGAGCGTCGATTTTTGTGATGCT
CGTCAGGGGGGCGGAGCCTATGGAAAAACGCCAGCAACGCGGCCTTTTTACGGTTCCTGGCCTTTTGCTG
GCCTTTTGCTCACATGTTCTTTCCTGCGTTATCCCCTGATTCTGTGGATAACCGTATTACCGCCTTTGAG
TGAGCTGATACCGCTCGCCGCAGCCGAACGACCGAGCGCAGCGAGTCAGTGAGCGAGGAAGCGGAAGAGC
GCCCAATACGCAAACCGCCTCTCCCCGCGCGTTGGCCGATTCATTAATGCAGCTGTGGAATGTGTGTCAG
TTAGGGTGTGGAAAGTCCCCAGGCTCCCCAGCAGGCAGAAGTATGCAAAGCATGCATCTCAATTAGTCAG
CAACCAGGTGTGGAAAGTCCCCAGGCTCCCCAGCAGGCAGAAGTATGCAAAGCATGCATCTCAATTAGTC
AGCAACCATAGTCCCGCCCCTAACTCCGCCCATCCCGCCCCTAACTCCGCCCAGTTCCGCCCATTCTCCG
CCCCATGGCTGACTAATTTTTTTTATTTATGCAGAGGCCGAGGCCGCCTCGGCCTCTGAGCTATTCCAGA
AGTAGTGAGGAGGCTTTTTTGGAGGCCTAGGCTTTTGCAAAAAGCTTGGACACAAGACAGGCTTGCGAGA
TATGTTTGAGAATACCACTTTATCCCGCGTCAGGGAGAGGCAGTGCGTAAAAAGACGCGGACTCATGTGA
AATACTGGTTTTTAGTGCGCCAGATCTCTATAATCTCGCGCAACCTATTTTCCCCTCGAACACTTTTTAA
GCCGTAGATAAACAGGCTGGGACACTTCACATGAGCGAAAAATACATCGTCACCTGGGACATGTTGCAGA
TCCATGCACGTAAACTCGCAAGCCGACTGATGCCTTCTGAACAATGGAAAGGCATTATTGCCGTAAGCCG
TGGCGGTCTGTACCGGGTGCGTTACTGGCGCGTGAACTGGGTATTCGTCATGTCGATACCGTTTGTATTT
CCAGCTACGATCACGACAACCAGCGCGAGCTTAAAGTGCTGAAACGCGCAGAAGGCGATGGCGAAGGCTT
CATCGTTATTGATGACCTGGTGGATACCGGTGGTACTGCGGTTGCGATTCGTGAAATGTATCCAAAAGCG
CACTTTGTCACCATCTTCGCAAAACCGGCTGGTCGTCCGCTGGTTGATGACTATGTTGTTGATATCCCGC
AAGATACCTGGATTGAACAGCCGTGGGATATGGGCGTCGTATTCGTCCCGCCAATCTCCGGTCGCTAATC
TTTTCAACGCCTGGCACTGCCGGGCGTTGTTCTTTTTAACTTCAGGCGGGTTACAATAGTTTCCAGTAAG
TATTCTGGAGGCTGCATCCATGACACAGGCAAACCTGAGCGAAACCCTGTTCAAACCCCGCTTTAAACAT
CCTGAAACCTCGACGCTAGTCCGCCGCTTTAATCACGGCGCACAACCGCCTGTGCAGTCGGCCCTTGATG
GTAAAACCATCCCTCACTGGTATCGCATGATTAACCGTCTGATGTGGATCTGGCGCGGCATTGACCCACG
CGAAATCCTCGACGTCCAGGCACGTATTGTGATGAGCGATGCCGAACGTACCGACGATGATTTATACGAT
ACGGTGATTGGCTACCGTGGCGGCAACTGGATTTATGAGTGGGCCCCGGATCTTTGTGAAGGAACCTTAC
TTCTGTGGTGTGACATAATTGGACAAACTACCTACAGAGATTTAAAGCTCTAAGGTAAATATAAAATTTT
TAAGTGTATAATGTGTTAAACTACTGATTCTAATTGTTTGTGTATTTTAGATTCCAACCTATGGAACTGA
TGAATGGGAGCAGTGGTGGAATGCCTTTAATGAGGAAAACCTGTTTTGCTCAGAAGAAATGCCATCTAGT
GATGATGAGGCTACTGCTGACTCTCAACATTCTACTCCTCCAAAAAAGAAGAGAAAGGTAGAAGACCCCA
AGGACTTTCCTTCAGAATTGCTAAGTTTTTTGAGTCATGCTGTGTTTAGTAATAGAACTCTTGCTTGCTT
TGCTATTTACACCACAAAGGAAAAAGCTGCACTGCTATACAAGAAAATTATGGAAAAATATTCTGTAACC
TTTATAAGTAGGCATAACAGTTATAATCATAACATACTGTTTTTTCTTACTCCACACAGGCATAGAGTGT
CTGCTATTAATAACTATGCTCAAAAATTGTGTACCTTTAGCTTTTTAATTTGTAAAGGGGTTAATAAGGA
ATATTTGATGTATAGTGCCTTGACTAGAGATCATAATCAGCCATACCACATTTGTAGAGGTTTTACTTGC
TTTAAAAAACCTCCCACACCTCCCCCTGAACCTGAAACATAAAATGAATGCAATTGTTGTTGTTAACTTG
TTTATTGCAGCTTATAATGGTTACAAATAAAGCAATAGCATCACAAATTTCACAAATAAAGCATTTTTTT
CACTGCATTCTAGTTGTGGTTTGTCCAAACTCATCAATGTATCTTATCATGTCTGGATCAACTGGATAAC
TCAAGCTAACCAAAATCATCCCAAACTTCCCACCCCATACCCTATTACCACTGCCAATTACCTGTGGTTT
CATTTACTCTAAACCTGTGATTCCTCTGAATTATTTTCATTTTAAAGAAATTGTATTTGTTAAATATGTA
CTACAAACTTAGTAGTTGGAAGGGCTAATTCACTCCCAAAGAAGACAAGATATCCTTGATCTGTGGATCT
ACCACACACAAGGCTACTTCCCTGATTAGCAGAACTACACACCAGGGCCAGGGGTCAGATATCCACTGAC
CTTTGGATGGTGCTACAAGCTAGTACCAGTTGAGCCAGATAAGGTAGAAGAGGCCAATAAAGGAGAGAAC
ACCAGCTTGTTACACCCTGTGAGCCTGCATGGGATGGATGACCCGGAGAGAGAAGTGTTAGAGTGGAGGT
TTGACAGCCGCCTAGCATTTCATCACGTGGCCCGAGAGCTGCATCCGGAGTACTTCAAGAACTGCTGATA
TCGAGCTTGCTACAAGGGACTTTCCGCTGGGGACTTTCCAGGGAGGCGTGGCCTGGGCGGGACTGGGGAG
TGGCGAGCCCTCAGATCCTGCATATAAGCAGCTGCTTTTTGCCTGTACTGGGTCTCTCTGGTTAGACCAG
ATCTGAGCCTGGGAGCTCTCTGGCTAACTAGGGAACCCACTGCTTAAGCCTCAATAAAGCTTGCCTTGAG
TGCTTCAAGTAGTGTGTGCCCGTCTGTTGTGTGACTCTGGTAACTAGAGATCCCTCAGACCCTTTTAGTC
AGTGTGGAAAATCTCTAGCAGTGGCGCCCGAACAGGGACTTGAAAGCGAAAGGGAAACCAGAGGAGCTCT
CTCGACGCAGGACTCGGCTTGCTGAAGCGCGCACGGCAAGAGGCGAGGGGCGGCGACTGGTGAGTACGCC
AAAAATTTTGACTAGCGGAGGCTAGAAGGAGAGAGATGGGTGCGAGAGCGTCAGTATTAAGCGGGGGAGA
ATTAGATCGCGATGGGAAAAAATTCGGTTAAGGCCAGGGGGAAAGAAAAAATATAAATTAAAACATATAG
TATGGGCAAGCAGGGAGCTAGAACGATTCGCAGTTAATCCTGGCCTGTTAGAAACATCAGAAGGCTGTAG
ACAAATACTGGGACAGCTACAACCATCCCTTCAGACAGGATCAGAAGAACTTAGATCATTATATAATACA
GTAGCAACCCTCTATTGTGTGCATCAAAGGATAGAGATAAAAGACACCAAGGAAGCTTTAGACAAGATAG
AGGAAGAGCAAAACAAAAGTAAGACCACCGCACAGCAAGCGGCCGGCCGCTGATCTTCAGACCTGGAGGA
GGAGATATGAGGGACAATTGGAGAAGTGAATTATATAAATATAAAGTAGTAAAAATTGAACCATTAGGAG
TAGCACCCACCAAGGCAAAGAGAAGAGTGGTGCAGAGAGAAAAAAGAGCAGTGGGAATAGGAGCTTTGTT
CCTTGGGTTCTTGGGAGCAGCAGGAAGCACTATGGGCGCAGCGTCAATGACGCTGACGGTACAGGCCAGA
CAATTATTGTCTGGTATAGTGCAGCAGCAGAACAATTTGCTGAGGGCTATTGAGGCGCAACAGCATCTGT
TGCAACTCACAGTCTGGGGCATCAAGCAGCTCCAGGCAAGAATCCTGGCTGTGGAAAGATACCTAAAGGA
TCAACAGCTCCTGGGGATTTGGGGTTGCTCTGGAAAACTCATTTGCACCACTGCTGTGCCTTGGAATGCT
AGTTGGAGTAATAAATCTCTGGAACAGATTTGGAATCACACGACCTGGATGGAGTGGGACAGAGAAATTA
ACAATTACACAAGCTTAATACACTCCTTAATTGAAGAATCGCAAAACCAGCAAGAAAAGAATGAACAAGA
ATTATTGGAATTAGATAAATGGGCAAGTTTGTGGAATTGGTTTAACATAACAAATTGGCTGTGGTATATA
AAATTATTCATAATGATAGTAGGAGGCTTGGTAGGTTTAAGAATAGTTTTTGCTGTACTTTCTATAGTGA
ATAGAGTTAGGCAGGGATATTCACCATTATCGTTTCAGACCCACCTCCCAACCCCGAGGGGACCCGACAG
GCCCGAAGGAATAGAAGAAGAAGGTGGAGAGAGAGACAGAGACAGATCCATTCGATTAGTGAACGGATCT
CGACGGTATCGCCAAATGGCAGTATTCATCCACAATTTTAAAAGAAAAGGGGGGATTGGGGGGTACAGTG
CAGGGGAAAGAATAGTAGACATAATAGCAACAGACATACAAACTAAAGAATTACAAAAACAAATTACAAA
AATTCAAAATTTTCGGGTTTATTACAGGGACAGCAGAGATCCAGTTTGGATCGATAAGCTTGATATCGAA
TTCCTGCAGCCCCGATAAAATAAAAGATTTTATTTAGTCTCCAGAAAAAGGGGGGAATGAAAGACCCCAC
CTGTAGGTTTGGCAAGCTAGCTGCAGTAACGCCATTTTGCAAGGCATGGAAAAATACCAAACCAAGAATA
GAGAAGTTCAGATCAAGGGCGGGTACATGAAAATAGCTAACGTTGGGCCAAACAGGATATCTGCGGTGAG
CAGTTTCGGCCCCGGCCCGGGGCCAAGAACAGATGGTCACCGCAGTTTCGGCCCCGGCCCGAGGCCAAGA
ACAGATGGTCCCCAGATATGGCCCAACCCTCAGCAGTTTCTTAAGACCCATCAGATGTTTCCAGGCTCCC
CCAAGGACCTGAAATGACCCTGCGCCTTATTTGAATTAACCAATCAGCCTGCTTCTCGCTTCTGTTCGCG
CGCTTCTGCTTCCCGAGCTCTATAAAAGAGCTCACAACCCCTCACTCGGCGCGCCAGTCCTCCGACAGAC
TGAGTCGCCCGGGGGGGATCTGGAGCTCTCGAGAATTCTCACGCGTCAAGTGGAGCAAGGCAGGTGGACA
GTGGATCCTTGACTTGCGGCCGCAACTCCCACCTGCAACATGCGTGACTGACTGAGGCCGCGACTCTAGA
GTCGACCTGCAGGCATGCAAGCTTGATATCAAGCTTATCGATAATCAACCTCTGGATTACAAAATTTGTG
AAAGATTGACTGGTATTCTTAACTATGTTGCTCCTTTTACGCTATGTGGATACGCTGCTTTAATGCCTTT
GTATCATGCTATTGCTTCCCGTATGGCTTTCATTTTCTCCTCCTTGTATAAATCCTGGTTGCTGTCTCTT
TATGAGGAGTTGTGGCCCGTTGTCAGGCAACGTGGCGTGGTGTGCACTGTGTTTGCTGACGCAACCCCCA
CTGGTTGGGGCATTGCCACCACCTGTCAGCTCCTTTCCGGGACTTTCGCTTTCCCCCTCCCTATTGCCAC
GGCGGAACTCATCGCCGCCTGCCTTGCCCGCTGCTGGACAGGGGCTCGGCTGTTGGGCACTGACAATTCC
GTGGTGTTGTCGGGGAAATCATCGTCCTTTCCTTGGCTGCTCGCCTGTGTTGCCACCTGGATTCTGCGCG
GGACGTCCTTCTGCTACGTCCCTTCGGCCCTCAATCCAGCGGACCTTCCTTCCCGCGGCCTGCTGCCGGC
TCTGCGGCCTCTTCCGCGTCTTCGCCTTCGCCCTCAGACGAGTCGGATCTCCCTTTGGGCCGCCTCCCCG
CAT
Features (pLannotate 1.2.2; 32 found; start..end, strand, type, name):
     38..106     +  CDS            nef (fragment): NEF_HV1Z2 - Experimental evidence at protein level: Swiss-Prot protein existence level 1. Extracellular Nef protein targets CD4(+) T-lymphocytes for apoptosis by interacting with CXCR4 surface receptors. From Human immunodeficiency virus type 1 group M subtype D (isolate Z2/CDC-Z34) (HIV-1).
    108..341     +  LTR            3' LTR (ΔU3): self-inactivating 3' long terminal repeat (LTR) from HIV-1
    366..384     -  promoter       SP6 promoter: promoter for bacteriophage SP6 RNA polymerase
    612..891     +  CDS            TcR (fragment): tetracycline efflux protein; tet; confers resistance to tetracycline
    892..940     -  misc_feature   bom (fragment): basis of mobility region from pBR322
   1042..1077    -  CDS            rop (fragment): Rop protein, which maintains plasmids at low copy number; rop
   1172..1276    +  promoter       AmpR promoter: bla
   1277..2137    +  CDS            AmpR: β-lactamase; bla; confers resistance to ampicillin, carbenicillin, and related antibiotics
   2308..2896    +  rep_origin     ori: high-copy-number ColE1/pMB1/pBR322/pUC origin of replication
   3079..3135    +  CDS            lacI (fragment): lac repressor; lacI; The lac repressor binds to the lac operator to inhibit transcription in E. coli. This inhibition can be relieved by adding lactose or isopropyl-β-D-thiogalactopyranoside (IPTG).
   3142..3471    +  promoter       SV40 promoter: SV40 enhancer and early promoter
   3671..3790    +  CDS            gpt (fragment): XGPT_ECOLI - Also known as gpp, gxu. Experimental evidence at protein level: Swiss-Prot protein existence level 1. Purine salvage pathway enzyme that catalyzes the transfer of the ribosyl-5-phosphate group from 5-phospho-alpha-D-ribose 1- diphosphate (PRPP) to the N9 position of the 6-oxopurines guanine and xanthine to form the corresponding ribonucleotides GMP (guanosine 5'- monophosphate) and XMP (xanthosine 5'-monophosphate), with the release of PPi. To a lesser extent, also acts on hypoxanthine (PubMed:9100006, PubMed:3886014). Does not ribophosphorylate adenine (PubMed:3886014). From Esch
   3790..4125    +  CDS            gpt (fragment): XGPT_ECOLI - Also known as gpp, gxu. Experimental evidence at protein level: Swiss-Prot protein existence level 1. Purine salvage pathway enzyme that catalyzes the transfer of the ribosyl-5-phosphate group from 5-phospho-alpha-D-ribose 1- diphosphate (PRPP) to the N9 position of the 6-oxopurines guanine and xanthine to form the corresponding ribonucleotides GMP (guanosine 5'- monophosphate) and XMP (xanthosine 5'-monophosphate), with the release of PPi. To a lesser extent, also acts on hypoxanthine (PubMed:9100006, PubMed:3886014). Does not ribophosphorylate adenine (PubMed:3886014). From Esch
   4220..4525    +  CDS            frsA (fragment): FRSA_ECOLI - Also known as yafA. Experimental evidence at protein level: Swiss-Prot protein existence level 1. Catalyzes the hydrolysis of esters (PubMed:15808744). Displays esterase activity toward pNP-butyrate (PubMed:15808744). May stimulate mixed-acid fermentation by acting as a fermentation/respiration switch that down-regulates respiration and up- regulates fermentation rates (PubMed:15169777). From Escherichia coli (strain K12).
   4529..4603    +  CDS            small t antigen (fragment): SV40 (simian virus 40) small t antigen
   4605..4670    +  intron         small t intron: SV40 (simian virus 40) small t antigen intron
   4800..4820    +  CDS            SV40 NLS: nuclear localization signal of SV40 (simian virus 40) large T antigen
   5139..5222    +  CDS            large T antigen (fragment): large T antigen from SV40 (simian virus 40)
   5245..5379    +  polyA_signal   SV40 poly(A) signal: SV40 polyadenylation signal
   5546..5875    +  CDS            nef (fragment): NEF_HV1BR - Experimental evidence at protein level: Swiss-Prot protein existence level 1. Extracellular Nef protein targets CD4(+) T-lymphocytes for apoptosis by interacting with CXCR4 surface receptors (PubMed:14990729). From Human immunodeficiency virus type 1 group M subtype B (isolate BRU/LAI) (HIV-1).
   5923..6180    +  LTR            5' LTR (truncated): truncated 5' long terminal repeat (LTR) from HIV-1
   6227..6352    +  misc_feature   HIV-1 Ψ: packaging signal of human immunodeficiency virus type 1
   6336..6674    +  CDS            HIV-1 gag (fragment): gag protein from human immunodeficiency virus 1; gag
   6849..7082    +  misc_feature   RRE: The Rev response element (RRE) of HIV-1 allows for Rev-dependent mRNA export from the nucleus to the cytoplasm.
   7459..7559    +  CDS            Rev (fragment): human immunodeficiency virus 1 (HIV-1) Rev protein; rev; enhances nuclear export of unspliced and incompletely spliced viral mRNAs
   7596..7713    +  misc_feature   cPPT/CTS: central polypurine tract and central termination sequence of HIV-1
   7750..7782    -  misc_feature   MCS (fragment): pBluescript multiple cloning site
   7866..8273    +  promoter       SFFV promoter: spleen focus-forming virus long terminal repeat (LTR) promoter
   8394..8424    +  misc_feature   MCS (fragment): pUC18/19 multiple cloning site
   8425..8443    +  misc_feature   MCS (fragment): pBluescript multiple cloning site
   8443..9031    +  misc_feature   WPRE: woodchuck hepatitis virus posttranscriptional regulatory element
   9032..21      +  misc_feature   MCS (fragment) (across the origin): pBluescript multiple cloning site
