[The description below was written by a language model from this plasmid's Addgene catalogue record and pLannotate feature annotations shown in this document.]
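Description:
pHR_SFFV is an empty lentiviral transfer vector built on the pHR backbone, intended for constitutive expression of a gene of interest in mammalian cells after viral transduction. In bacteria it is maintained through a high-copy ColE1/pUC-type origin and selected with ampicillin via the β-lactamase gene and its own promoter. The 9,033 nt annotated sequence contains no transgene, consistent with its catalogue status as an empty backbone.

The viral portion follows a typical HIV-1-derived, self-inactivating design. A truncated 5' LTR is followed by the Ψ packaging signal (overlapping a gag fragment), which directs the genomic RNA into virions. Next come the Rev response element for Rev-dependent nuclear export of the unspliced transcript and the cPPT/CTS, which generally improves transduction efficiency. Downstream sits the spleen focus-forming virus LTR promoter, a strong constitutive promoter, followed by short multiple-cloning-site fragments where an insert would be placed. A WPRE lies just after the cloning region to enhance expression of the transcript. The cassette ends in a ΔU3 3' LTR, whose deletion inactivates LTR promoter activity after integration, leaving expression to the internal SFFV promoter.

Outside the LTRs, the table also detects an SV40 promoter, gpt fragments, SV40 small t intron and poly(A) sequences, and fragments of TcR, rop, bom, lacI and nef. These appear to be remnants of ancestral plasmids rather than functional parts. No mammalian selection marker or reporter lies within the proviral region. The vector was deposited in connection with work on synthetic Notch receptors and combinatorial antigen-sensing circuits in T cells.
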