Addgene plasmid #79121: pHR_SFFV
Purpose: (Empty Backbone) Lentiviral vector for constitutive expression of genes (SFFV promoter)
Depositing lab: Wendell Lim. Depositing organization: University of California, San Francisco (UCSF). Publication: Engineering Customized Cell Sensing and Response Behaviors Using Synthetic Notch Receptors. Morsut L, Roybal KT, Xiong X, Gordley RM, Coyle SM, Thomson M, Lim WA. Cell. 2016 Feb 11;164(4):780-91. doi: 10.1016/j.cell.2016.01.012. Epub 2016 Jan 28. PubMed 26830878.
Backbone
  Vector backbone: pHR
  Vector type: Lentiviral
Growth in bacteria
  Bacterial resistance: Ampicillin, 100 μg/mL
  Growth temperature: 37°C
  Growth strain: NEB Stable
  Copy number: High Copy
Terms and licenses: Academic/Nonprofit Terms; Industry Terms: Not Available to Industry
Depositor comments: Precision Tumor Recognition by T Cells With Combinatorial Antigen-Sensing Circuits. Roybal KT, Rupp LJ, Morsut L, Walker WJ, McNally KA, Park JS, Lim WA. Cell. 2016 Feb 11;164(4):770-9. Epub 2016 Jan 28.
How to cite: pHR_SFFV was a gift from Wendell Lim (Addgene plasmid # 79121 ; http://n2t.net/addgene:79121 ; RRID:Addgene_79121)
