>Addgene plasmid #79121 | pHR_SFFV | depositor partial sequence | sequence record 148029 | SFFV
CCGATAAAATAAAAGATTTTATTTAGTCTCCAGAAAAAGGGGGGAATGAAAGACCCCACCTGTAGGTTTG
GCAAGCTAGCTGCAGTAACGCCATTTTGCAAGGCATGGAAAAATACCAAACCAAGAATAGAGAAGTTCAG
ATCAAGGGCGGGTACATGAAAATAGCTAACGTTGGGCCAAACAGGATATCTGCGGTGAGCAGTTTCGGCC
CCGGCCCGGGGCCAAGAACAGATGGTCACCGCAGTTTCGGCCCCGGCCCGAGGCCAAGAACAGATGGTCC
CCAGATATGGCCCAACCCTCAGCAGTTTCTTAAGACCCATCAGATGTTTCCAGGCTCCCCCAAGGACCTG
AAATGACCCTGCGCCTTATTTGAATTAACCAATCAGCCTGCTTCTCGCTTCTGTTCGCGCGCTTCTGCTT
CCCGAGCTCTATAAAAGAGCTCACAACCCCTCACTCGGCGCGCCAGTCCTCCGACAGACTGAGTCGCCCG
GG
