>Addgene plasmid #79121 | pHR_SFFV | addgene partial sequence | sequence record 153993 | pTYF-5 5'-GTAGACATAATAGCAACAGAC-3'
AAATTCAAAATTTTCGGGTTTATTACAGGGACAGCAGAGATCCAGTTTGGATCGATAAGCTTGATATCGA
ATTCCTGCAGCCCCGATAAAATAAAAGATTTTATTTAGTCTCCAGAAAAAGGGGGGAATGAAAGACCCCA
CCTGTAGGTTTGGCAAGCTAGCTGCAGTAACGCCATTTTGCAAGGCATGGAAAAATACCAAACCAAGAAT
AGAGAAGTTCAGATCAAGGGCGGGTACATGAAAATAGCTAACGTTGGGCCAAACAGGATATCTGCGGTGA
GCAGTTTCGGCCCCGGCCCGGGGCCAAGAACAGATGGTCACCGCAGTTTCGGCCCCGGCCCGAGGCCAAG
AACAGATGGTCCCCAGATATGGCCCAACCCTCAGCAGTTTCTTAAGACCCATCAGATGTTTCCAGGCTCC
CCCAAGGACCTGAAATGACCCTGCGCCTTATTTGAATTAACCAATCAGCCTGCTTCTCGCTTCTGTTCGC
GCGCTTCTGCTTCCCGAGCTCTATAAAAGAGCTCACAACCCCTCACTCGGCGCGCCAGTCCTCCGACAGA
CTGAGTCGCCCGGGGGGGATCTGGAGCTCTCGAGAATTCTCACGCGTCAAGTGGAGCAAGGCAGGTGGAC
AGTGGATCCTTGACTTGCGGCCGCAACTCCCACCTGCAACATGCGTGACTGACTGAGGCCGCGACTCTAG
AGTCGACCTGCAGGCATGCAAGCTTGATATCAAGCTTATCGATAATCAACCTCTGGATTACAAAATTTGT
GAA
