>Addgene plasmid #79121 | pHR_SFFV | addgene partial sequence | sequence record 153994 | WPRE-R 5'-CATAGCGTAAAAGGAGCAACA-3'
ATTTTGTAATCCAGAGGTTGATTATCGATAAGCTTGATATCAAGCTTGCATGCCTGCAGGTCGACTCTAG
AGTCGCGGCCTCAGTCAGTCACGCATGTTGCAGGTGGGAGTTGCGGCCGCAAGTCAAGGATCCACTGTCC
ACCTGCCTTGCTCCACTTGACGCGTGAGAATTCTCGAGAGCTCCAGATCCCCCCCGGGCGACTCAGTCTG
TCGGAGGACTGGCGCGCCGAGTGAGGGGTTGTGAGCTCTTTTATAGAGCTCGGGAAGCAGAAGCGCGCGA
ACAGAAGCGAGAAGCAGGCTGATTGGTTAATTCAAATAAGGCGCAGGGTCATTTCAGGTCCTTGGGGGAG
CCTGGAAACATCTGATGGGTCTTAAGAAACTGCTGAGGGTTGGGCCATATCTGGGGACCATCTGTTCTTG
GCCTCGGGCCGGGGCCGAAACTGCGGTGACCATCTGTTCTTGGCCCCGGGCCGGGGCCGAAACTGCTCAC
CGCAGATATCCTGTTTGGCCCAACGTTAGCTATTTTCATGTACCCGCCCTTGATCTGAACTTCTCTATTC
TTGGTTTGGTATTTTTCCATGCCTTGCAAAATGGCGTTACTGCAGCTAGCTTGCCAAACCTACAGGTGGG
GTCTTTCATTCCCCCCTTTTTCTGGAGACTAAATAAAATCTTTTATTTTATCGGGGCTGCAGGAATTCGA
TATCAAGCTTATCGATCCAAACTGGATCTCTGCTGTCCCTGTAATAAACCCGAAAATTTTGAATTTTTGT
AATTTGTTTTTGTAATTCTTTAGTTTGTATGTCTGTTGCTATTATGTCTACTATTCTTTCCCCTGCACTG
TACCC
